>Addgene plasmid #111544 | 20XUAS IVS CsChrimson tdtomato_tr | depositor full sequence | sequence record 209456 | Full Sequence
GACTCAGGTGGCACTTTTCGGGGAAATGTGCGCGGAACCCCTATTTGTTTATTTTTCTAAATACATTCAA
ATATGTATCCGCTCATGAGACAATAACCCTGATAAATGCTTCAATAATATTGAAAAAGGAAGAGTATGAG
TATTCAACATTTCCGTGTCGCCCTTATTCCCTTTTTTGCGGCATTTTGCCTTCCTGTTTTTGCTCACCCA
GAAACGCTGGTGAAAGTAAAAGATGCTGAAGATCAGTTGGGTGCACGAGTGGGTTACATCGAACTGGATC
TCAACAGCGGTAAGATCCTTGAGAGTTTTCGCCCCGAAGAACGTTTTCCAATGATGAGCACTTTTAAAGT
TCTGCTATGTGGCGCGGTATTATCCCGTATTGACGCCGGGCAAGAGCAACTCGGTCGCCGCATACACTAT
TCTCAGAATGACTTGGTTGAGTACTCACCAGTCACAGAAAAGCATCTTACGGATGGCATGACAGTAAGAG
AATTATGCAGTGCTGCCATAACCATGAGTGATAACACTGCGGCCAACTTACTTCTGACAACGATCGGAGG
ACCGAAGGAGCTAACCGCTTTTTTGCACAACATGGGGGATCATGTAACTCGCCTTGATCGTTGGGAACCG
GAGCTGAATGAAGCCATACCAAACGACGAGCGTGACACCACGATGCCTGTAGCAATGGCAACAACGTTGC
GCAAACTATTAACTGGCGAACTACTTACTCTAGCTTCCCGGCAACAATTAATAGACTGGATGGAGGCGGA
TAAAGTTGCAGGACCACTTCTGCGCTCGGCCCTTCCGGCTGGCTGGTTTATTGCTGATAAATCTGGAGCC
GGTGAGCGTGGGTCTCGCGGTATCATTGCAGCACTGGGGCCAGATGGTAAGCCCTCCCGTATCGTAGTTA
TCTACACGACGGGGAGTCAGGCAACTATGGATGAACGAAATAGACAGATCGCTGAGATAGGTGCCTCACT
GATTAAGCATTGGTAACTGTCAGACCAAGTTTACTCATATATACTTTAGATTGATTTAAAACTTCATTTT
TAATTTAAAAGGATCTAGGTGAAGATCCTTTTTGATAATCTCATGACCAAAATCCCTTAACGTGAGTTTT
CGTTCCACTGAGCGTCAGACCCCGTAGAAAAGATCAAAGGATCTTCTTGAGATCCTTTTTTTCTGCGCGT
AATCTGCTGCTTGCAAACAAAAAAACCACCGCTACCAGCGGTGGTTTGTTTGCCGGATCAAGAGCTACCA
ACTCTTTTTCCGAAGGTAACTGGCTTCAGCAGAGCGCAGATACCAAATACTGTTCTTCTAGTGTAGCCGT
AGTTAGGCCACCACTTCAAGAACTCTGTAGCACCGCCTACATACCTCGCTCTGCTAATCCTGTTACCAGT
GGCTGCTGCCAGTGGCGATAAGTCGTGTCTTACCGGGTTGGACTCAAGACGATAGTTACCGGATAAGGCG
CAGCGGTCGGGCTGAACGGGGGGTTCGTGCACACAGCCCAGCTTGGAGCGAACGACCTACACCGAACTGA
GATACCTACAGCGTGAGCTATGAGAAAGCGCCACGCTTCCCGAAGGGAGAAAGGCGGACAGGTATCCGGT
AAGCGGCAGGGTCGGAACAGGAGAGCGCACGAGGGAGCTTCCAGGGGGAAACGCCTGGTATCTTTATAGT
CCTGTCGGGTTTCGCCACCTCTGACTTGAGCGTCGATTTTTGTGATGCTCGTCAGGGGGGCGGAGCCTAT
GGAAAAACGCCAGCAACGCGGCCTTTTTACGGTTCCTGGCCTTTTGCTGGCCTTTTGCTCACATGTTACC
GTCGACGATGTAGGTCACGGTCTCGAAGCCGCGGTGCGGGTGCCAGGGCGTGCCCTTGGGCTCCCCGGGC
GCGTACTCCACCTCACCCATCTGGTCCATCATGATGAACGGGTCGAGGTGGCGGTAGTTGATCCCGGCGA
ACGCGCGGCGCACCGGGAAGCCCTCGCCCTCGAAACCGCTGGGCGCGGTGGTCACGGTGAGCACGGGACG
TGCGACGGCGTCGGCGGGTGCGGATACGCGGGGCAGCGTCAGCGGGTTCTCGACGGTCACGGCGGGCATG
TCGACAAGCCGAACATATGGGCGCGCCTAGTATGTATGTAAGTTAATAAAACCCATTTTTGCGGAAAGTA
GATAAAAAAAACATTTTTTTTTTTTACTGCACTGGATATCATTGAACTTATCTGATCAGTTTTAAATTTA
CTTCGATCCAAGGGTATTTGATGTACCAGGTTCTTTCGATTACCTCTCACTCAAAATGACATTCCACTCA
AAGTCAGCGCTGTTTGCCTCCTTCTCTGTCCACAGAAATATCGCCGTCTCTTTCGCCGCTGCGTCCGCTA
TCTCTTTCGCCACCGTTTGTAGCGTTACGTAGCGTCAATGTCCGCCTTCAGTTGCATTTTGTCAGCGGTT
TCGTGACGAAGCTCCAAGCGGTTTACGCCATCAATTAAACACAAAGTGCTGTGCCAAAACTCCTCTCGCT
TCTTATTTTTGTTTGTTTTTTGAGTGATTGGGGTGGTGATTGGTTTTGGGTGGGTAAGCAGGGGAAAGTG
TGAAAAATCCCGGCAATGGGCCAAGAGGATCAGGAGCTATTAATTCGCGGAGGCAGCAAACACCCATCTG
CCGAGCATCTGAACAATGTGAGTAGTACATGTGCATACATCTTAAGTTCACTTGATCTATAGGAACTGCG
ATTGCAACATCAAATTGTATGCGGCGTGAGAACTGCGACCCACAAAAATCCCAAACCGCAATTGCACAAA
CAAATAGTGACACGAAACAGATTATTCTGGTAGCTGTTCTCGCTATATAAGACAATTTTTGAGATCATAT
CATGATCAAGACATCTAAAGGCATTCATTTTCGACTATATTCTTTTTTACAAAAAATATAACAACCAGAT
ATTTTAAGCTGATCCTAGATGCACAAAAAATAAATAAAAGTATAAACCTACTTCGTAGGATACTTCGGGG
TACTTTTTGTTCGGGGTTAGATGAGCATAACGCTAGTAGTTGATATTTGAGATCCCCTATCATTGCAGGG
TGACAGCGGAGCGGCTTCGCAGAGCTGCATTAACCAGGGCTTCGGGCAGGCCAAAAACTACGGCACGCTC
CGGCCACCCAGTCCGCCGGAGGACTCCGGTTCAGGGAGCGGCCAACTAGCCGAGAACCTCACCTATGCCT
GGCACAATATGGACATCTTTGGGGCGGTCAATCAGCCGGGCTCCGGATGGCGGCAGCTGGTCAACCGGAC
ACGCGGACTATTCTGCAACGAGCGACACATACCGGCGCCCAGGAAACATTTGCTCAAGAACGGTGAGTTT
CTATTCGCAGTCGGCTGATCTGTGTGAAATCTTAATAAAGGGTCCAATTACCAATTTGAAACTCAGTTTG
CGGCGTGGCCTATCCGGGCGAACTTTTGGCCGTGATGGGCAGTTCCGGTGCCGGAAAGACGACCCTGCTG
AATGCCCTTGCCTTTCGATCGCCGCAGGGCATCCAAGTATCGCCATCCGGGATGCGACTGCTCAATGGCC
AACCTGTGGACGCCAAGGAGATGCAGGCCAGGTGCGCCTATGTCCAGCAGGATGACCTCTTTATCGGCTC
CCTAACGGCCAGGGAACACCTGATTTTCCAAGCCATGGTGCGGATGCCACGACATCTGACCTATCGGCAG
CGAGTGGCCCGCGTGGATCAGGTGATCCAGGAGCTTTCGCTCAGCAAATGTCAGCACACGATCATCGGTG
TGCCCGGCAGGGTGAAAGGTCTGTCCGGCGGAGAAAGGAAGCGTCTGGCATTCGCCTCCGAGGCTCTAAC
CGATCCGCCGCTTCTGATCTGCGATGAGCCCACCTCCGGACTGGACTCCTTTACCGCCCACAGCGTCGTC
CAGGTGCTGAAGAAGCTGTCGCAGAAGGGCAAGACCGTCATCCTGACCATTCATCAGCCGTCTTCCGAGC
TGTTTGAGCTCTTTGACAAGATCCTTCTGATGGCCGAGGGCAGGGTAGCTTTCTTGGGCACTCCCAGCGA
AGCCGTCGACTTCTTTTCCTAGTGAGTTCGATGTGTTTATTAAGGGTATCTAGTATTACATAACATCTCA
ACTCCTATCCAGCGTGGGTGCCCAGTGTCCTACCAACTACAATCCGGCGGACTTTTACGTACAGGTGTTG
GCCGTTGTGCCCGGACGGGAGATCGAGTCCCGTGATCGGATCGCCAAGATATGCGACAATTTTGCCATTA
GCAAAGTAGCCCGGGATATGGAGCAGTTGTTGGCCACCAAAAATCTGGAGAAGCCACTGGAGCAGCCGGA
GAATGGGTACACCTACAAGGCCACCTGGTTCATGCAGTTCCGGGCGGTCCTGTGGCGATCCTGGCTGTCG
GTGCTCAAGGAACCACTCCTCGTAAAAGTGCGACTTATTCAGACAACGGTGAGTGGTTCCAGTGGAAACA
AATGATATAACGCTTACAATTCTTGGAAACAAATTCGCTAGATTTTAGATAGAATTGCCTGATTCCACAC
CCTTCTTAGTTTTTTTCAATGAGATGTATAGTTTATAGTTTTGCAGAAGATAAATAAATTTCATTTAACT
CGCGAATATTAATGAGATGCGAGTAACATTTTAATTTGCAGATGGTTGCCATCTTGATTGGCCTCATCTT
TTTGGGCCAACAACTCACGCAAGTGGGTGTGATGAATATCAACGGAGCCATCTTCCTCTTCCTGACCAAC
ATGACCTTTCAAAACGTCTTTGCCACGATAAATGTAAGTCATGTTTAGAATACATTTGCATTTCAATAAT
TTACTAACTTTCTAATGAATCGATTCGATTTAGGTGTTCACCTCAGAGCTGCCAGTTTTTATGAGGGAGG
CCCGAAGTCGACTTTATCGCTGTGACACATACTTTCTGGGCAAAACGATTGCCGAATTGCCGCTTTTTCT
CACAGTGCCACTGGTCTTCACGGCGATTGCCTATCCGATGATCGGACTGCGGGCCGGAGTGCTGCACTTC
TTCAACTGCCTGGCGCTGGTCACTCTGGTGGCCAATGTGTCAACGTCCTTCGGATATCTAATATCCTGCG
CCAGCTCCTCGACCTCGATGGCGCTGTCTGTGGGTCCGCCGGTTATCATACCATTCCTGCTCTTTGGCGG
CTTCTTCTTGAACTCGGGCTCGGTGCCAGTATACCTCAAATGGTTGTCGTACCTCTCATGGTTCCGTTAC
GCCAACGAGGGTCTGCTGATTAACCAATGGGCGGACGTGGAGCCGGGCGAAATTAGCTGCACATCGTCGA
ACACCACGTGCCCCAGTTCGGGCAAGGTCATCCTGGAGACGCTTAACTTCTCCGCCGCCGATCTGCCGCT
GGACTACGTGGGTCTGGCCATTCTCATCGTGAGCTTCCGGGTGCTCGCATATCTGGCTCTAAGACTTCGG
GCCCGACGCAAGGAGTAGCCGACATATATCCGAAATAACTGCTTGTTTTTTTTTTTTACCATTATTACCA
TCGTGTTTACTGTTTATTGCCCCCTCAAAAAGCTAATGTAATTATATTTGTGCCAATAAAAACAAGATAT
GACCTATAGAATACAAGTATTTCCCCTTCGAACATCCCCACAAGTAGACTTTGGATTTGTCTTCTAACCA
AAAGACTTACACACCTGCATACCTTACATCAAAAACTCGTTTATCGCTACATAAAACACCGGGATATATT
TTTTATATACATACTTTTCAAATCGCGCGCCCTCTTCATAATTCACCTCCACCACACCACGTTTCGTAGT
TGCTCTTTCGCTGTCTCCCACCCGCTCTCCGCAACACATTCACCTTTTGTTCGACGACCTTGGAGCGACT
GTCGTTAGTTCCGCGCGATTCGGTTCGCTCAAATGGTTCCGAGTGGTTCATTTCGTCTCAATAGAAATTA
GTAATAAATATTTGTATGTACAATTTATTTGCTCCAATATATTTGTATATATTTCCCTCACAGCTATATT
TATTCTAATTTAATATTATGACTTTTTAAGGTAATTTTTTGTGACCTGTTCGGAGTGATTAGCGTTACAA
TTTGAACTGAAAGTGACATCCAGTGTTTGTTCCTTGTGTAGATGCATCTCAAAAAAATGGTGGGCATAAT
AGTGTTGTTTATATATATCAAAAATAACAACTATAATAATAAGAATACATTTAATTTAGAAAATGCTTGG
ATTTCACTGGAACTAGGGCGCGCCTCCGGAACATAATGGTGCAGGGCGCTGACTTCCGCGTTTCCAGACT
TTACGAAACACGGAAACCGAAGACCATTCATGTTGTTGCTCAGGTCGCAGACGTTTTGCAGCAGCAGTCG
CTTCACGTTCGCTCGCGTATCGGTGATTCATTCTGCTAACCAGTAAGGCAACCCCGCCAGCCTAGCCGGG
TCCTCAACGACAGGAGCACGATCATGCGCACCCGTGGCCAGGGCCGCAAGCTTGCATGCCTGCAGGTCGG
AGTACTGTCCTCCGAGCGGAGTACTGTCCTCCGAGCGGAGTACTGTCCTCCGAGCGGAGTACTGTCCTCC
GAGCGGAGTACTGTCCTCCGAGCGGAGACTCTAGCCCTAGGGCATGCCTGCAGGTCGGAGTACTGTCCTC
CGAGCGGAGTACTGTCCTCCGAGCGGAGTACTGTCCTCCGAGCGGAGTACTGTCCTCCGAGCGGAGTACT
GTCCTCCGAGCGGAGACTCTAGCGCTAGCGCATGCCTGCAGGTCGGAGTACTGTCCTCCGAGCGGAGTAC
TGTCCTCCGAGCGGAGTACTGTCCTCCGAGCGGAGTACTGTCCTCCGAGCGGAGTACTGTCCTCCGAGCG
GAGACTCTAGCACTAGTGCATGCCTGCAGGTCGGAGTACTGTCCTCCGAGCGGAGTACTGTCCTCCGAGC
GGAGTACTGTCCTCCGAGCGGAGTACTGTCCTCCGAGCGGAGTACTGTCCTCCGAGCGGAGACTCTAGCG
ACGTCGAGCGCCGGAGTATAAATAGAGGCGCTTCGTCTACGGAGCGACAATTCAATTCAAACAAGCAAAG
TGAACACGTCGCTAAGCGAAAGCTAAGCAAATAAACAAGCGCAGCTGAACAAGCTAAACAATCTGCAGTA
AAGTGCAAGTTAAAGTGAATCAATTAAAAGTAACCAGCAACCAAGTAAATCAACTGCAACTACTGAAATC
TGCCAAGAAGTAATTATTGAATACAAGAAGAGAACTCTGAATAGATCTAAAAGGTAGGTTCAACCACTGA
TGCCTAGGCACACCGAAACGACTAACCCTAATTCTTATCCTTTACTTCAGGCGGCCGCGGCTCGAGCAAA
ATGAGCAGACTGGTCGCCGCTTCTTGGCTGCTGGCTCTCCTCCTCTGCGGAATTACCAGCACAACAACAG
CCTCTAGCGCCCCAGCAGCTTCTTCTACAGACGGAACAGCCGCCGCAGCAGTGTCTCACTACGCCATGAA
CGGCTTCGACGAGCTGGCTAAAGGAGCCGTGGTGCCAGAAGACCACTTTGTCTGCGGACCAGCCGACAAG
TGCTATTGCTCCGCTTGGCTGCACAGCAGAGGCACACCAGGAGAAAAGATCGGCGCCCAGGTCTGCCAGT
GGATTGCTTTCAGCATCGCCATCGCCCTGCTGACATTCTACGGCTTCAGCGCCTGGAAGGCCACTTGCGG
TTGGGAGGAGGTCTACGTCTGTTGCGTCGAGGTGCTGTTCGTGACCCTGGAGATCTTCAAGGAGTTCAGC
AGCCCCGCCACAGTGTACCTGTCTACCGGCAACCACGCCTATTGCCTGCGCTACTTCGAGTGGCTGCTGT
CTTGCCCCGTGATCCTGATCAAGCTGAGCAACCTGAGCGGCCTGAAGAACGACTACAGCAAGCGGACCAT
GGGCCTGATCGTGTCTTGCGTGGGAATGATCGTGTTCGGCATGGCCGCAGGACTGGCTACCGATTGGCTC
AAGTGGCTGCTGTATATCGTGTCTTGCATCTACGGCGGCTACATGTACTTCCAGGCCGCCAAGTGCTACG
TGGAAGCCAACCACAGCGTGCCTAAAGGCCATTGCCGCATGGTCGTGAAGCTGATGGCCTACGCTTACTT
CGCCTCTTGGGGCAGCTACCCAATCCTCTGGGCAGTGGGACCAGAAGGACTGCTGAAGCTGAGCCCTTAC
GCCAACAGCATCGGCCACAGCATCTGCGACATCATCGCCAAGGAGTTTTGGACCTTCCTGGCCCACCACC
TGAGGATCAAGATCCACGAGCACATCCTGATCCACGGCGACATCCGGAAGACCACCAAGATGGAGATCGG
AGGCGAGGAGGTGGAAGTGGAAGAGTTCGTGGAGGAGGAGGACGAGGACACAGTGGCGATCGCTGCTGCC
GCCGCGGCGGCCAAGAGCAGGATCACCAGCGAGGGCGAGTACATCCCCCTGGACCAGATCGACATCAACG
GAGGTTCAGGCGGAACCGGTGTTAGCAAGGGTGAAGAGGTGATTAAAGAGTTTATGCGTTTTAAAGTACG
CATGGAGGGTAGCATGAACGGTCATGAGTTTGAGATCGAGGGCGAAGGCGAAGGTCGTCCGTACGAGGGT
ACGCAGACCGCTAAACTGAAAGTAACCAAAGGCGGTCCTCTGCCGTTCGCGTGGGACATCCTGTCCCCGC
AGTTTATGTATGGTTCCAAGGCCTACGTCAAACACCCAGCCGATATCCCGGACTACAAGAAGCTGTCTTT
CCCGGAGGGTTTCAAGTGGGAGCGTGTAATGAACTTTGAGGACGGTGGCCTGGTTACCGTCACCCAGGAT
AGCTCTCTGCAAGATGGCACCCTGATCTACAAGGTGAAGATGCGTGGTACGAACTTTCCGCCGGATGGCC
CGGTGATGCAGAAAAAGACGATGGGATGGGAAGCATCTACCGAGCGCCTGTATCCGCGTGACGGTGTTCT
GAAAGGTGAGATCCACCAGGCGCTGAAACTGAAGGACGGCGGTCACTACCTGGTTGAATTTAAGACGATC
TATATGGCTAAAAAGCCGGTTCAACTGCCAGGTTACTACTACGTGGACACCAAACTGGATATCACGTCTC
ACAACGAAGATTATACCATCGTCGAACAGTATGAACGTAGCGAGGGCCGTCACCACCTGTTCCTGGGCCA
CGGTACTGGTTCTACGGGTTCTGGTTCCTCTGGCACTGCGTCTTCCGAAGACAACAACATGGCGGTGATC
AAAGAGTTCATGAGGTTCAAAGTACGTATGGAAGGTTCTATGAACGGCCATGAGTTCGAGATTGAAGGTG
AGGGCGAGGGTCGCCCATACGAGGGCACTCAGACCGCAAAGCTGAAAGTTACCAAAGGTGGCCCACTGCC
TTTTGCGTGGGATATCCTGTCTCCGCAGTTCATGTACGGTTCCAAAGCCTACGTAAAACACCCGGCAGAC
ATCCCGGATTACAAAAAGCTGTCCTTCCCAGAGGGCTTCAAATGGGAACGTGTTATGAATTTCGAAGATG
GCGGCCTGGTCACTGTTACGCAGGACAGCAGCCTGCAAGACGGTACTCTGATTTACAAAGTGAAAATGCG
TGGCACTAACTTCCCGCCTGACGGTCCAGTAATGCAGAAGAAAACTATGGGCTGGGAAGCTAGCACCGAA
CGTCTGTACCCGCGCGACGGTGTGCTGAAAGGCGAGATTCACCAGGCCCTGAAGCTGAAGGATGGTGGTC
ACTATCTGGTTGAGTTCAAAACTATCTACATGGCAAAAAAGCCTGTACAACTGCCGGGCTATTACTACGT
TGACACTAAACTGGACATCACCTCCCACAACGAGGATTATACTATTGTTGAACAGTACGAGCGTTCTGAA
GGTCGCCATCATCTGTTTCTGTATGGTATGGACGAACTGTATAAATTCTGCTACGAGAACGAGGTGTAAT
CTAGAGGATCTTTGTGAAGGAACCTTACTTCTGTGGTGTGACATAATTGGACAAACTACCTACAGAGATT
TAAAGCTCTAAGGTAAATATAAAATTTTTAAGTGTATAATGTGTTAAACTACTGATTCTAATTGTTTGTG
TATTTTAGATTCCAACCTATGGAACTGATGAATGGGAGCAGTGGTGGAATGCCTTTAATGAGGAAAACCT
GTTTTGCTCAGAAGAAATGCCATCTAGTGATGATGAGGCTACTGCTGACTCTCAACATTCTACTCCTCCA
AAAAAGAAGAGAAAGGTAGAAGACCCCAAGGACTTTCCTTCAGAATTGCTAAGTTTTTTGAGTCATGCTG
TGTTTAGTAATAGAACTCTTGCTTGCTTTGCTATTTACACCACAAAGGAAAAAGCTGCACTGCTATACAA
GAAAATTATGGAAAAATATTTGATGTATAGTGCCTTGACTAGAGATCATAATCAGCCATACCACATTTGT
AGAGGTTTTACTTGCTTTAAAAAACCTCCCACACCTCCCCCTGAACCTGAAACATAAAATGAATGCAATT
GTTGTTGTTAACTTGTTTATTGCAGCTTATAATGGTTACAAATAAAGCAATAGCATCACAAATTTCACAA
ATAAAGCATTTTTTTCACTGCATTCTAGTTGTGGTTTGTCCAAACTCATCAATGTATCTTATCATGTCTG
GATCGATCTGGCCGGCCGTTTAAACGAATTCTTGAAGACGAAAGGGCCTCGTGATACGCCTATTTTTATA
GGTTAATGTCATGATAATAATGGTTTCTTA
Features (pLannotate 1.2.2; 22 found; start..end, strand, type, name):
     31..135     +  promoter       AmpR promoter: bla
    136..996     +  CDS            AmpR: β-lactamase; bla; confers resistance to ampicillin, carbenicillin, and related antibiotics
   1167..1755    +  rep_origin     ori: high-copy-number ColE1/pMB1/pBR322/pUC origin of replication
   1842..1911    +  protein_bind   attB: attB site for the φC31 integrase (Groth et al., 2000) phage φC31 integrase
   2606..5478    +  CDS            mini-white: Drosophila white gene eye color pigment; white; This is a modified version of the white gene lacking part of the first intron.
   6251..6406    +  CDS            YPB1_ECOLX (fragment): Protein predicted: Swiss-Prot protein existence level 4. From Escherichia coli.
   6488..6509    -  misc_feature   MCS (fragment): pUC18/19 multiple cloning site
   6508..6602    +  protein_bind   5X UAS: five tandem copies of the "ScaI site" 17-mer CGGAGTACTGTCCTCCG, an upstream activating sequence (UAS) that efficiently binds yeast Gal4 (Webster et al., 1988; Pfeiffer et al., 2010) GAL4
   6636..6730    +  protein_bind   5X UAS: five tandem copies of the "ScaI site" 17-mer CGGAGTACTGTCCTCCG, an upstream activating sequence (UAS) that efficiently binds yeast Gal4 (Webster et al., 1988; Pfeiffer et al., 2010) GAL4
   6764..6858    +  protein_bind   5X UAS: five tandem copies of the "ScaI site" 17-mer CGGAGTACTGTCCTCCG, an upstream activating sequence (UAS) that efficiently binds yeast Gal4 (Webster et al., 1988; Pfeiffer et al., 2010) GAL4
   6892..6986    +  protein_bind   5X UAS: five tandem copies of the "ScaI site" 17-mer CGGAGTACTGTCCTCCG, an upstream activating sequence (UAS) that efficiently binds yeast Gal4 (Webster et al., 1988; Pfeiffer et al., 2010) GAL4
   7011..7249    +  promoter       hsp70 promoter: Drosophila melanogaster hsp70Bb promoter
   7264..7330    +  intron         Mhc intron: modified Drosophila myosin heavy chain intron 16 (Pfeiffer et al., 2010)
   7573..8385    +  CDS            Chrimson (fragment): red light-drivable channelrhodopsin from Chlamydomonas noctigama (Klapoetke et al., 2014)
   8413..8475    +  CDS            KCNJ2 (fragment): KCNJ2_HUMAN - Also known as IRK1. Experimental evidence at protein level: Swiss-Prot protein existence level 1. Probably participates in establishing action potential waveform and excitability of neuronal and muscle tissues. Inward rectifier potassium channels are characterized by a greater tendency to allow potassium to flow into the cell rather than out of it. Their voltage dependence is regulated by the concentration of extracellular potassium; as external potassium is raised, the voltage range of the channel opening shifts to more positive voltages. The inward rectification is mainly due t
   8491..9915    +  CDS            tdTomato: tdTomato is a basic (constitutively fluorescent) orange fluorescent protein published in 2004, derived from Discosoma sp.. It is reported to be a somewhat slowly-maturing tandem dimer with low acid sensitivity.
   9947..10021   +  CDS            small t antigen (fragment): SV40 (simian virus 40) small t antigen
  10023..10088   +  intron         small t intron: SV40 (simian virus 40) small t antigen intron
  10218..10238   +  CDS            SV40 NLS: nuclear localization signal of SV40 (simian virus 40) large T antigen
  10245..10379   +  CDS            LT_POVHA (fragment): Protein inferred from homology: Swiss-Prot protein existence level 3. Isoform large T antigen is a key early protein essential for both driving viral replication and inducing cellular transformation. Plays a role in viral genome replication by driving entry of quiescent cells into the cell cycle and by autoregulating the synthesis of viral early mRNA. Displays highly oncogenic activities by corrupting the host cellular checkpoint mechanisms that guard cell division and the transcription, replication, and repair of DNA. Participates in the modulation of cellular gene expression preceeding viral
  10404..10487   +  CDS            large T antigen (fragment): large T antigen from SV40 (simian virus 40)
  10510..10644   +  polyA_signal   SV40 poly(A) signal: SV40 polyadenylation signal
