>Addgene plasmid #111544 | 20XUAS IVS CsChrimson tdtomato_tr | addgene full sequence | sequence record 213952 | Addgene NGS Result
GACTCAGGTGGCACTTTTCGGGGAAATGTGCGCGGAACCCCTATTTGTTTATTTTTCTAAATACATTCAA
ATATGTATCCGCTCATGAGACAATAACCCTGATAAATGCTTCAATAATATTGAAAAAGGAAGAGTATGAG
TATTCAACATTTCCGTGTCGCCCTTATTCCCTTTTTTGCGGCATTTTGCCTTCCTGTTTTTGCTCACCCA
GAAACGCTGGTGAAAGTAAAAGATGCTGAAGATCAGTTGGGTGCACGAGTGGGTTACATCGAACTGGATC
TCAACAGCGGTAAGATCCTTGAGAGTTTTCGCCCCGAAGAACGTTTTCCAATGATGAGCACTTTTAAAGT
TCTGCTATGTGGCGCGGTATTATCCCGTATTGACGCCGGGCAAGAGCAACTCGGTCGCCGCATACACTAT
TCTCAGAATGACTTGGTTGAGTACTCACCAGTCACAGAAAAGCATCTTACGGATGGCATGACAGTAAGAG
AATTATGCAGTGCTGCCATAACCATGAGTGATAACACTGCGGCCAACTTACTTCTGACAACGATCGGAGG
ACCGAAGGAGCTAACCGCTTTTTTGCACAACATGGGGGATCATGTAACTCGCCTTGATCGTTGGGAACCG
GAGCTGAATGAAGCCATACCAAACGACGAGCGTGACACCACGATGCCTGTAGCAATGGCAACAACGTTGC
GCAAACTATTAACTGGCGAACTACTTACTCTAGCTTCCCGGCAACAATTAATAGACTGGATGGAGGCGGA
TAAAGTTGCAGGACCACTTCTGCGCTCGGCCCTTCCGGCTGGCTGGTTTATTGCTGATAAATCTGGAGCC
GGTGAGCGTGGGTCTCGCGGTATCATTGCAGCACTGGGGCCAGATGGTAAGCCCTCCCGTATCGTAGTTA
TCTACACGACGGGGAGTCAGGCAACTATGGATGAACGAAATAGACAGATCGCTGAGATAGGTGCCTCACT
GATTAAGCATTGGTAACTGTCAGACCAAGTTTACTCATATATACTTTAGATTGATTTAAAACTTCATTTT
TAATTTAAAAGGATCTAGGTGAAGATCCTTTTTGATAATCTCATGACCAAAATCCCTTAACGTGAGTTTT
CGTTCCACTGAGCGTCAGACCCCGTAGAAAAGATCAAAGGATCTTCTTGAGATCCTTTTTTTCTGCGCGT
AATCTGCTGCTTGCAAACAAAAAAACCACCGCTACCAGCGGTGGTTTGTTTGCCGGATCAAGAGCTACCA
ACTCTTTTTCCGAAGGTAACTGGCTTCAGCAGAGCGCAGATACCAAATACTGTTCTTCTAGTGTAGCCGT
AGTTAGGCCACCACTTCAAGAACTCTGTAGCACCGCCTACATACCTCGCTCTGCTAATCCTGTTACCAGT
GGCTGCTGCCAGTGGCGATAAGTCGTGTCTTACCGGGTTGGACTCAAGACGATAGTTACCGGATAAGGCG
CAGCGGTCGGGCTGAACGGGGGGTTCGTGCACACAGCCCAGCTTGGAGCGAACGACCTACACCGAACTGA
GATACCTACAGCGTGAGCTATGAGAAAGCGCCACGCTTCCCGAAGGGAGAAAGGCGGACAGGTATCCGGT
AAGCGGCAGGGTCGGAACAGGAGAGCGCACGAGGGAGCTTCCAGGGGGAAACGCCTGGTATCTTTATAGT
CCTGTCGGGTTTCGCCACCTCTGACTTGAGCGTCGATTTTTGTGATGCTCGTCAGGGGGGCGGAGCCTAT
GGAAAAACGCCAGCAACGCGGCCTTTTTACGGTTCCTGGCCTTTTGCTGGCCTTTTGCTCACATGTTACC
GTCGACGATGTAGGTCACGGTCTCGAAGCCGCGGTGCGGGTGCCAGGGCGTGCCCTTGGGCTCCCCGGGC
GCGTACTCCACCTCACCCATCTGGTCCATCATGATGAACGGGTCGAGGTGGCGGTAGTTGATCCCGGCGA
ACGCGCGGCGCACCGGGAAGCCCTCGCCCTCGAAACCGCTGGGCGCGGTGGTCACGGTGAGCACGGGACG
TGCGACGGCGTCGGCGGGTGCGGATACGCGGGGCAGCGTCAGCGGGTTCTCGACGGTCACGGCGGGCATG
TCGACAAGCCGAACATATGGGCGCGCCTAGTATGTATGTAAGTTAATAAAACCCATTTTTGCGGAAAGTA
GATAAAAAAAACATTTTTTTTTTTTACTGCACTGGATATCATTGAACTTATCTGATCAGTTTTAAATTTA
CTTCGATCCAAGGGTATTTGATGTACCAGGTTCTTTCGATTACCTCTCACTCAAAATGACATTCCACTCA
AAGTCAGCGCTGTTTGCCTCCTTCTCTGTCCACAGAAATATCGCCGTCTCTTTCGCCGCTGCGTCCGCTA
TCTCTTTCGCCACCGTTTGTAGCGTTACGTAGCGTCAATGTCCGCCTTCAGTTGCATTTTGTCAGCGGTT
TCGTGACGAAGCTCCAAGCGGTTTACGCCATCAATTAAACACAAAGTGCTGTGCCAAAACTCCTCTCGCT
TCTTATTTTTGTTTGTTTTTTGAGTGATTGGGGTGGTGATTGGTTTTGGGTGGGTAAGCAGGGGAAAGTG
TGAAAAATCCCGGCAATGGGCCAAGAGGATCAGGAGCTATTAATTCGCGGAGGCAGCAAACACCCATCTG
CCGAGCATCTGAACAATGTGAGTAGTACATGTGCATACATCTTAAGTTCACTTGATCTATAGGAACTGCG
ATTGCAACATCAAATTGTCTGCGGCGTGAGAACTGCGACCCACAAAAATCCCAAACCGCAATTGCACAAA
CAAATAGTGACACGAAACAGATTATTCTGGTAGCTGTTCTCGCTATATAAGACAATTTTTGAGATCATAT
CATGATCAAGACATCTAAAGGCATTCATTTTCGACTATATTCTTTTTTACAAAAAATATAACAACCAGAT
ATTTTAAGCTGATCCTAGATGCACAAAAAATAAATAAAAGTATAAACCTACTTCGTAGGATACTTCGGGG
TACTTTTTGTTCGGGGTTAGATGAGCATAACGCTTGTAGTTGATATTTGAGATCCCCTATCATTGCAGGG
TGACAGCGGAGCGGCTTCGCAGAGCTGCATTAACCAGGGCTTCGGGCAGGCCAAAAACTACGGCACGCTC
CGGCCACCCAGTCCGCCGGAGGACTCCGGTTCAGGGAGCGGCCAACTAGCCGAGAACCTCACCTATGCCT
GGCACAATATGGACATCTTTGGGGCGGTCAATCAGCCGGGCTCCGGATGGCGGCAGCTGGTCAACCGGAC
ACGCGGACTATTCTGCAACGAGCGACACATACCGGCGCCCAGGAAACATTTGCTCAAGAACGGTGAGTTT
CTATTCGCAGTCGGCTGATCTGTGTGAAATCTTAATAAAGGGTCCAATTACCAATTTGAAACTCAGTTTG
CGGCGTGGCCTATCCGGGCGAACTTTTGGCCGTGATGGGCAGTTCCGGTGCCGGAAAGACGACCCTGCTG
AATGCCCTTGCCTTTCGATCGCCGCAGGGCATCCAAGTATCGCCATCCGGGATGCGACTGCTCAATGGCC
AACCTGTGGACGCCAAGGAGATGCAGGCCAGGTGCGCCTATGTCCAGCAGGATGACCTCTTTATCGGCTC
CCTAACGGCCAGGGAACACCTGATTTTCCAAGCCATGGTGCGGATGCCACGACATCTGACCTATCGGCAG
CGAGTGGCCCGCGTGGATCAGGTGATCCAGGAGCTTTCGCTCAGCAAATGTCAGCACACGATCATCGGTG
TGCCCGGCAGGGTGAAAGGTCTGTCCGGCGGAGAAAGGAAGCGTCTGGCATTCGCCTCCGAGGCTCTAAC
CGATCCGCCGCTTCTGATCTGCGATGAGCCCACCTCCGGACTGGACTCCTTTACCGCCCACAGCGTCGTC
CAGGTGCTGAAGAAGCTGTCGCAGAAGGGCAAGACCGTCATCCTGACCATTCATCAGCCGTCTTCCGAGC
TGTTTGAGCTCTTTGACAAGATCCTTCTGATGGCCGAGGGCAGGGTAGCTTTCTTGGGCACTCCCAGCGA
AGCCGTCGACTTCTTTTCCTAGTGAGTTCGATGTGTTTATTAAGGGTATCTAGTATTACATAACATCTCA
ACTCCTATCCAGCGTGGGTGCCCAGTGTCCTACCAACTACAATCCGGCGGACTTTTACGTACAGGTGTTG
GCCGTTGTGCCCGGACGGGAGATCGAGTCCCGTGATCGGATCGCCAAGATATGCGACAATTTTGCCATTA
GCAAAGTAGCCCGGGATATGGAGCAGTTGTTGGCCACCAAAAATCTGGAGAAGCCACTGGAGCAGCCGGA
GAATGGGTACACCTACAAGGCCACCTGGTTCATGCAGTTCCGGGCGGTCCTGTGGCGATCCTGGCTGTCG
GTGCTCAAGGAACCACTCCTCGTAAAAGTGCGACTTATTCAGACAACGGTGAGTGGTTCCAGTGGAAACA
AATGATATAACGCTTACAATTCTTGGAAACAAATTCGCTAGATTTTAGATAGAATTGCCTGATTCCACAC
CCTTCTTAGTTTTTTTCAATGAGATGTATAGTTTATAGTTTTGCAGAAGATAAATAAATTTCATTTAACT
CGCGAATATTAATGAGATGCGAGTAACATTTTAATTTGCAGATGGTTGCCATCTTGATTGGCCTCATCTT
TTTGGGCCAACAACTCACGCAAGTGGGTGTGATGAATATCAACGGAGCCATCTTCCTCTTCCTGACCAAC
ATGACCTTTCAAAACGTCTTTGCCACGATAAATGTAAGTCATGTTTAGAATACATTTGCATTTCAATAAT
TTACTAACTTTCTAATGAATCGATTCGATTTAGGTGTTCACCTCAGAGCTGCCAGTTTTTATGAGGGAGG
CCCGAAGTCGACTTTATCGCTGTGACACATACTTTCTGGGCAAAACGATTGCCGAATTGCCGCTTTTTCT
CACAGTGCCACTGGTCTTCACGGCGATTGCCTATCCGATGATCGGACTGCGGGCCGGAGTGCTGCACTTC
TTCAACTGCCTGGCGCTGGTCACTCTGGTGGCCAATGTGTCAACGTCCTTCGGATATCTAATATCCTGCG
CCAGCTCCTCGACCTCGATGGCGCTGTCTGTGGGTCCGCCGGTTATCATACCATTCCTGCTCTTTGGCGG
CTTCTTCTTGAACTCGGGCTCGGTGCCAGTATACCTCAAATGGTTGTCGTACCTCTCATGGTTCCGTTAC
GCCAACGAGGGTCTGCTGATTAACCAATGGGCGGACGTGGAGCCGGGCGAAATTAGCTGCACATCGTCGA
ACACCACGTGCCCCAGTTCGGGCAAGGTCATCCTGGAGACGCTTAACTTCTCCGCCGCCGATCTGCCGCT
GGACTACGTGGGTCTGGCCATTCTCATCGTGAGCTTCCGGGTGCTCGCATATCTGGCTCTAAGACTTCGG
GCCCGACGCAAGGAGTAGCCGACATATATCCGAAATAACTGCTTGTTTTTTTTTTTTACCATTATTACCA
TCGTGTTTACTGTTTATTGCCCCCTCAAAAAGCTAATGTAATTATATTTGTGCCAATAAAAACAAGATAT
GACCTATAGAATACAAGTATTTCCCCTTCGAACATCCCCACAAGTAGACTTTGGATTTGTCTTCTAACCA
AAAGACTTACACACCTGCATACCTTACATCAAAAACTCGTTTATCGCTACATAAAACACCGGGATATATT
TTTTATATACATACTTTTCAAATCGCGCGCCCTCTTCATAATTCACCTCCACCACACCACGTTTCGTAGT
TGCTCTTTCGCTGTCTCCCACCCGCTCTCCGCAACACATTCACCTTTTGTTCGACGACCTTGGAGCGACT
GTCGTTAGTTCCGCGCGATTCGGTTCGCTCAAATGGTTCCGAGTGGTTCATTTCGTCTCAATAGAAATTA
GTAATAAATATTTGTATGTACAATTTATTTGCTCCAATATATTTGTATATATTTCCCTCACAGCTATATT
TATTCTAATTTAATATTATGACTTTTTAAGGTAATTTTTTGTGACCTGTTCGGAGTGATTAGCGTTACAA
TTTGAACTGAAAGTGACATCCAGTGTTTGTTCCTTGTGTAGATGCATCTCAAAAAAATGGTGGGCATAAT
AGTGTTGTTTATATATATCAAAAATAACAACTATAATAATAAGAATACATTTAATTTAGAAAATGCTTGG
ATTTCACTGGAACTAGGGCGCGCCTCCGGAACATAATGGTGCAGGGCGCTGACTTCCGCGTTTCCAGACT
TTACGAAACACGGAAACCGAAGACCATTCATGTTGTTGCTCAGGTCGCAGACGTTTTGCAGCAGCAGTCG
CTTCACGTTCGCTCGCGTATCGGTGATTCATTCTGCTAACCAGTAAGGCAACCCCGCCAGCCTAGCCGGG
TCCTCAACGACAGGAGCACGATCATGCGCACCCGTGGCCAGGGCCGCAAGCTTGCATGCCTGCAGGTCGG
AGTACTGTCCTCCGAGCGGAGTACTGTCCTCCGAGCGGAGTACTGTCCTCCGAGCGGAGTACTGTCCTCC
GAGCGGAGTACTGTCCTCCGAGCGGAGACTCTAGCCCTAGGGCATGCCTGCAGGTCGGAGTACTGTCCTC
CGAGCGGAGTACTGTCCTCCGAGCGGAGTACTGTCCTCCGAGCGGAGTACTGTCCTCCGAGCGGAGTACT
GTCCTCCGAGCGGAGACTCTAGCGCTAGCGCATGCCTGCAGGTCGGAGTACTGTCCTCCGAGCGGAGTAC
TGTCCTCCGAGCGGAGTACTGTCCTCCGAGCGGAGTACTGTCCTCCGAGCGGAGTACTGTCCTCCGAGCG
GAGACTCTAGCACTAGTGCATGCCTGCAGGTCGGAGTACTGTCCTCCGAGCGGAGTACTGTCCTCCGAGC
GGAGTACTGTCCTCCGAGCGGAGTACTGTCCTCCGAGCGGAGTACTGTCCTCCGAGCGGAGACTCTAGCG
ACGTCGAGCGCCGGAGTATAAATAGAGGCGCTTCGTCTACGGAGCGACAATTCAATTCAAACAAGCAAAG
TGAACACGTCGCTAAGCGAAAGCTAAGCAAATAAACAAGCGCAGCTGAACAAGCTAAACAATCTGCAGTA
AAGTGCAAGTTAAAGTGAATCAATTAAAAGTAACCAGCAACCAAGTAAATCAACTGCAACTACTGAAATC
TGCCAAGAAGTAATTATTGAATACAAGAAGAGAACTCTGAATAGATCTAAAAGGTAGGTTCAACCACTGA
TGCCTAGGCACACCGAAACGACTAACCCTAATTCTTATCCTTTACTTCAGGCGGCCGCGGCTCGAGCAAA
ATGAGCAGACTGGTCGCCGCTTCTTGGCTGCTGGCTCTCCTCCTCTGCGGAATTACCAGCACAACAACAG
CCTCTAGCGCCCCAGCAGCTTCTTCTACAGACGGAACAGCCGCCGCAGCAGTGTCTCACTACGCCATGAA
CGGCTTCGACGAGCTGGCTAAAGGAGCCGTGGTGCCAGAAGACCACTTTGTCTGCGGACCAGCCGACAAG
TGCTATTGCTCCGCTTGGCTGCACAGCAGAGGCACACCAGGAGAAAAGATCGGCGCCCAGGTCTGCCAGT
GGATTGCTTTCAGCATCGCCATCGCCCTGCTGACATTCTACGGCTTCAGCGCCTGGAAGGCCACTTGCGG
TTGGGAGGAGGTCTACGTCTGTTGCGTCGAGGTGCTGTTCGTGACCCTGGAGATCTTCAAGGAGTTCAGC
AGCCCCGCCACAGTGTACCTGTCTACCGGCAACCACGCCTATTGCCTGCGCTACTTCGAGTGGCTGCTGT
CTTGCCCCGTGATCCTGATCAAGCTGAGCAACCTGAGCGGCCTGAAGAACGACTACAGCAAGCGGACCAT
GGGCCTGATCGTGTCTTGCGTGGGAATGATCGTGTTCGGCATGGCCGCAGGACTGGCTACCGATTGGCTC
AAGTGGCTGCTGTATATCGTGTCTTGCATCTACGGCGGCTACATGTACTTCCAGGCCGCCAAGTGCTACG
TGGAAGCCAACCACAGCGTGCCTAAAGGCCATTGCCGCATGGTCGTGAAGCTGATGGCCTACGCTTACTT
CGCCTCTTGGGGCAGCTACCCAATCCTCTGGGCAGTGGGACCAGAAGGACTGCTGAAGCTGAGCCCTTAC
GCCAACAGCATCGGCCACAGCATCTGCGACATCATCGCCAAGGAGTTTTGGACCTTCCTGGCCCACCACC
TGAGGATCAAGATCCACGAGCACATCCTGATCCACGGCGACATCCGGAAGACCACCAAGATGGAGATCGG
AGGCGAGGAGGTGGAAGTGGAAGAGTTCGTGGAGGAGGAGGACGAGGACACAGTGGCGATCGCTGCTGCC
GCCGCGGCGGCCAAGAGCAGGATCACCAGCGAGGGCGAGTACATCCCCCTGGACCAGATCGACATCAACG
GAGGTTCAGGCGGAACCGGTGTTAGCAAGGGTGAAGAGGTGATTAAAGAGTTTATGCGTTTTAAAGTACG
CATGGAGGGTAGCATGAACGGTCATGAGTTTGAGATCGAGGGCGAAGGCGAAGGTCGTCCGTACGAGGGT
ACGCAGACCGCTAAACTGAAAGTAACCAAAGGCGGTCCTCTGCCGTTCGCGTGGGACATCCTGTCCCCGC
AGTTTATGTATGGTTCCAAGGCCTACGTCAAACACCCAGCCGATATCCCGGACTACAAGAAGCTGTCTTT
CCCGGAGGGTTTCAAGTGGGAGCGTGTAATGAACTTTGAGGACGGTGGCCTGGTTACCGTCACCCAGGAT
AGCTCTCTGCAAGATGGCACCCTGATCTACAAGGTGAAGATGCGTGGTACGAACTTTCCGCCGGATGGCC
CGGTGATGCAGAAAAAGACGATGGGATGGGAAGCATCTACCGAGCGCCTGTATCCGCGTGACGGTGTTCT
GAAAGGTGAGATCCACCAGGCGCTGAAACTGAAGGACGGCGGTCACTACCTGGTTGAATTTAAGACGATC
TATATGGCTAAAAAGCCGGTTCAACTGCCAGGTTACTACTACGTGGACACCAAACTGGATATCACGTCTC
ACAACGAAGATTATACCATCGTCGAACAGTATGAACGTAGCGAGGGCCGTCACCACCTGTTCCTGGGCCA
CGGTACTGGTTCTACGGGTTCTGGTTCCTCTGGCACTGCGTCTTCCGAAGACAACAACATGGCGGTGATC
AAAGAGTTCATGAGGTTCAAAGTACGTATGGAAGGTTCTATGAACGGCCATGAGTTCGAGATTGAAGGTG
AGGGCGAGGGTCGCCCATACGAGGGCACTCAGACCGCAAAGCTGAAAGTTACCAAAGGTGGCCCACTGCC
TTTTGCGTGGGATATCCTGTCTCCGCAGTTCATGTACGGTTCCAAAGCCTACGTAAAACACCCGGCAGAC
ATCCCGGATTACAAAAAGCTGTCCTTCCCAGAGGGCTTCAAATGGGAACGTGTTATGAATTTCGAAGATG
GCGGCCTGGTCACTGTTACGCAGGACAGCAGCCTGCAAGACGGTACTCTGATTTACAAAGTGAAAATGCG
TGGCACTAACTTCCCGCCTGACGGTCCAGTAATGCAGAAGAAAACTATGGGCTGGGAAGCTAGCACCGAA
CGTCTGTACCCGCGCGACGGTGTGCTGAAAGGCGAGATTCACCAGGCCCTGAAGCTGAAGGATGGTGGTC
ACTATCTGGTTGAGTTCAAAACTATCTACATGGCAAAAAAGCCTGTACAACTGCCGGGCTATTACTACGT
TGACACTAAACTGGACATCACCTCCCACAACGAGGATTATACTATTGTTGAACAGTACGAGCGTTCTGAA
GGTCGCCATCATCTGTTTCTGTATGGTATGGACGAACTGTATAAATTCTGCTACGAGAACGAGGTGTAAT
CTAGAGGATCTTTGTGAAGGAACCTTACTTCTGTGGTGTGACATAATTGGACAAACTACCTACAGAGATT
TAAAGCTCTAAGGTAAATATAAAATTTTTAAGTGTATAATGTGTTAAACTACTGATTCTAATTGTTTGTG
TATTTTAGATTCCAACCTATGGAACTGATGAATGGGAGCAGTGGTGGAATGCCTTTAATGAGGAAAACCT
GTTTTGCTCAGAAGAAATGCCATCTAGTGATGATGAGGCTACTGCTGACTCTCAACATTCTACTCCTCCA
AAAAAGAAGAGAAAGGTAGAAGACCCCAAGGACTTTCCTTCAGAATTGCTAAGTTTTTTGAGTCATGCTG
TGTTTAGTAATAGAACTCTTGCTTGCTTTGCTATTTACACCACAAAGGAAAAAGCTGCACTGCTATACAA
GAAAATTATGGAAAAATATTTGATGTATAGTGCCTTGACTAGAGATCATAATCAGCCATACCACATTTGT
AGAGGTTTTACTTGCTTTAAAAAACCTCCCACACCTCCCCCTGAACCTGAAACATAAAATGAATGCAATT
GTTGTTGTTAACTTGTTTATTGCAGCTTATAATGGTTACAAATAAAGCAATAGCATCACAAATTTCACAA
ATAAAGCATTTTTTTCACTGCATTCTAGTTGTGGTTTGTCCAAACTCATCAATGTATCTTATCATGTCTG
GATCGATCTGGCCGGCCGTTTAAACGAATTCTTGAAGACGAAAGGGCCTCGTGATACGCCTATTTTTATA
GGTTAATGTCATGATAATAATGGTTTCTTA
Features (pLannotate 1.2.2; 22 found; start..end, strand, type, name):
     31..135     +  promoter       AmpR promoter: bla
    136..996     +  CDS            AmpR: β-lactamase; bla; confers resistance to ampicillin, carbenicillin, and related antibiotics
   1167..1755    +  rep_origin     ori: high-copy-number ColE1/pMB1/pBR322/pUC origin of replication
   1842..1911    +  protein_bind   attB: attB site for the φC31 integrase (Groth et al., 2000) phage φC31 integrase
   2127..6246    +  gene           mini-white: white; This modified version of the white gene lacks part of the first intron.
   6251..6406    +  CDS            YPB1_ECOLX (fragment): Protein predicted: Swiss-Prot protein existence level 4. From Escherichia coli.
   6488..6509    -  misc_feature   MCS (fragment): pUC18/19 multiple cloning site
   6508..6602    +  protein_bind   5X UAS: five tandem copies of the "ScaI site" 17-mer CGGAGTACTGTCCTCCG, an upstream activating sequence (UAS) that efficiently binds yeast Gal4 (Webster et al., 1988; Pfeiffer et al., 2010) GAL4
   6636..6730    +  protein_bind   5X UAS: five tandem copies of the "ScaI site" 17-mer CGGAGTACTGTCCTCCG, an upstream activating sequence (UAS) that efficiently binds yeast Gal4 (Webster et al., 1988; Pfeiffer et al., 2010) GAL4
   6764..6858    +  protein_bind   5X UAS: five tandem copies of the "ScaI site" 17-mer CGGAGTACTGTCCTCCG, an upstream activating sequence (UAS) that efficiently binds yeast Gal4 (Webster et al., 1988; Pfeiffer et al., 2010) GAL4
   6892..6986    +  protein_bind   5X UAS: five tandem copies of the "ScaI site" 17-mer CGGAGTACTGTCCTCCG, an upstream activating sequence (UAS) that efficiently binds yeast Gal4 (Webster et al., 1988; Pfeiffer et al., 2010) GAL4
   7011..7249    +  promoter       hsp70 promoter: Drosophila melanogaster hsp70Bb promoter
   7264..7330    +  intron         Mhc intron: modified Drosophila myosin heavy chain intron 16 (Pfeiffer et al., 2010)
   7573..8385    +  CDS            Chrimson (fragment): red light-drivable channelrhodopsin from Chlamydomonas noctigama (Klapoetke et al., 2014)
   8413..8475    +  CDS            KCNJ2 (fragment): KCNJ2_HUMAN - Also known as IRK1. Experimental evidence at protein level: Swiss-Prot protein existence level 1. Probably participates in establishing action potential waveform and excitability of neuronal and muscle tissues. Inward rectifier potassium channels are characterized by a greater tendency to allow potassium to flow into the cell rather than out of it. Their voltage dependence is regulated by the concentration of extracellular potassium; as external potassium is raised, the voltage range of the channel opening shifts to more positive voltages. The inward rectification is mainly due t
   8491..9915    +  CDS            tdTomato: tdTomato is a basic (constitutively fluorescent) orange fluorescent protein published in 2004, derived from Discosoma sp.. It is reported to be a somewhat slowly-maturing tandem dimer with low acid sensitivity.
   9947..10021   +  CDS            small t antigen (fragment): SV40 (simian virus 40) small t antigen
  10023..10088   +  intron         small t intron: SV40 (simian virus 40) small t antigen intron
  10218..10238   +  CDS            SV40 NLS: nuclear localization signal of SV40 (simian virus 40) large T antigen
  10245..10379   +  CDS            LT_POVHA (fragment): Protein inferred from homology: Swiss-Prot protein existence level 3. Isoform large T antigen is a key early protein essential for both driving viral replication and inducing cellular transformation. Plays a role in viral genome replication by driving entry of quiescent cells into the cell cycle and by autoregulating the synthesis of viral early mRNA. Displays highly oncogenic activities by corrupting the host cellular checkpoint mechanisms that guard cell division and the transcription, replication, and repair of DNA. Participates in the modulation of cellular gene expression preceeding viral
  10404..10487   +  CDS            large T antigen (fragment): large T antigen from SV40 (simian virus 40)
  10510..10644   +  polyA_signal   SV40 poly(A) signal: SV40 polyadenylation signal
