[The description below was written by a language model from this plasmid's Addgene catalogue record and pLannotate feature annotations shown in this document.]
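Description:
20XUAS IVS CsChrimson tdtomato_tr is a 10.7 kb Drosophila transgenesis and expression plasmid for GAL4-dependent optogenetics. It is propagated in E. coli through a high-copy ColE1/pUC-type origin and selected with ampicillin via the β-lactamase gene. For making transgenic flies it carries a φC31 integrase attB site, which allows site-specific insertion into genomic attP landing sites, and a mini-white gene that serves as an eye-colour marker for identifying transformants.

The expression cassette begins with four tandem 5X UAS blocks, giving twenty GAL4 binding sites, placed upstream of the Drosophila hsp70Bb promoter, so transcription depends on GAL4 supplied by a driver line. A modified myosin heavy chain intron (the "IVS" of the name) sits in the 5′ untranslated region to boost expression. The insert, cloned between XhoI and XbaI sites, encodes the red-light-drivable channelrhodopsin CsChrimson. The annotation matches only part of this reading frame to Chlamydomonas noctigama Chrimson, leaving the region upstream of the match unassigned. The opsin is followed by a short fragment of the KCNJ2 (Kir2.1) potassium channel, which probably corresponds to the membrane trafficking signal implied by "trafficked" in the insert name, and then by the tandem-dimer orange-red fluorescent protein tdTomato for visualising expressing cells. The catalogue lists the insert species as fly, although the annotated parts come from algal, human and coral sources. The cassette ends in an SV40 3′ region containing the small t intron and polyadenylation signal; the T-antigen fragments and NLS annotated there are remnants of that terminator segment, not expressed elements.

The construct is used to generate UAS fly lines in which chosen neuronal populations can be activated with red light and identified by fluorescence.
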