Addgene plasmid #111544: 20XUAS IVS CsChrimson tdtomato_tr
Purpose: Optogenetics in Drosophila: UAS-induced expression of Chrimson tdTomato
Depositing lab: Vivek Jayaraman. Depositing organization: HHMI, Janelia Research Campus. Publication: Independent optical excitation of distinct neural populations. Klapoetke NC, Murata Y, Kim SS, Pulver SR, Birdsey-Benson A, Cho YK, Morimoto TK, Chuong AS, Carpenter EJ, Tian Z, Wang J, Xie Y, Yan Z, Zhang Y, Chow BY, Surek B, Melkonian M, Jayaraman V, Constantine-Paton M, Wong GK, Boyden ES. Nat Methods. 2014 Mar;11(3):338-46. doi: 10.1038/nmeth.2836. Epub 2014 Feb 9. PubMed 24509633.
Backbone
  Vector backbone: 20XUAS IVS sv40
  Vector type: Insect Expression
Growth in bacteria
  Bacterial resistance: Ampicillin, 100 μg/mL
  Growth temperature: 37°C
  Growth strain: DH5alpha
  Copy number: High Copy
Gene/Insert
  Gene/Insert name: Chrimson_tdtomato_trafficked
  Species: D. melanogaster (fly)
  Mutation: wt
  Promoter: hsp70
  Cloning method: Restriction Enzyme; 5′ cloning site XhoI (not destroyed); 3′ cloning site XbaI (not destroyed)
Terms and licenses: Academic/Nonprofit Terms; Industry Terms: Not Available to Industry
How to cite: 20XUAS IVS CsChrimson tdtomato_tr was a gift from Vivek Jayaraman (Addgene plasmid # 111544 ; http://n2t.net/addgene:111544 ; RRID:Addgene_111544)
